>Addgene plasmid #243910 | pUPD3_FULLPRM_Plac | addgene full sequence | sequence record 488091 | Addgene NGS Result
GGTCTCGGGAGGGCAGTGAGCGCAACGCAATTAATGTGAGTTAGCTCACTCATTAGGCACCCCAGGCTTT
ACACTTTATGCTTCCGGCTCGTATGTTGTGTGGAATTGTGAGCGGATAACAATTTCACACAGGAAACAGC
TAATGCGAGACCACTCATCGCCCAATCACTAGTGAATTCGTTCTATAGTGTCACCTAAATACCATAGAGC
CGTTGGTCATAGCTGTTTCCTGTCCAGGCATCATGACACGGTTATCCACAGAATCAGGGGATAACGCAGG
AAAGAACATGTGAGCAAAAGGCCAGCAAAAGGCCAGGAACCGTAAAAAGGCCGCGTTGCTGGCGTTTTTC
CATAGGCTCCGCCCCCCTGACGAGCATCACAAAAATCGACGCTCAAGTCAGAGGTGGCGAAACCCGACAG
GACTATAAAGATACCAGGCGTTTCCCCCTGGAAGCTCCCTCGTGCGCTCTCCTGTTCCGACCCTGCCGCT
TACCGGATACCTGTCCGCCTTTCTCCCTTCGGGAAGCGTGGCGCTTTCTCATAGCTCACGCTGTAGGTAT
CTCAGTTCGGTGTAGGTCGTTCGCTCCAAGCTGGGCTGTGTGCACGAACCCCCCGTTCAGCCCGACCGCT
GCGCCTTATCCGGTAACTATCGTCTTGAGTCCAACCCGGTAAGACACGACTTATCGCCACTGGCAGCAGC
CACTGGTAACAGGATTAGCAGAGCGAGGTATGTAGGCGGTGCTACAGAGTTCTTGAAGTGGTGGCCTAAC
TACGGCTACACTAGAAGAACAGTATTTGGTATCTGCGCTCTGCTGAAGCCAGTTACCTTCGGAAAAAGAG
TTGGTAGCTCTTGATCCGGCAAACAAACCACCGCTGGTAGCGGTGGTTTTTTTGTTTGCAAGCAGCAGAT
TACGCGCAGAAAAAAAGGATCTCAAGAAGATCCTTTGATCTTTTCTACGGGGTCTGACGCTCAGTGGAAC
GAAAACTCACGTTAAGGGATTTTGGTCATGAGATTATCAAAAAGGATCTTCACCTAGATCCTTTTGTGAT
GATCGGCACGTAAGAGGTTCCAACTTTCACCATAATGAAATAAGATCACTACCGGGCGTATTTTTTGAGT
TATCGAGATTTTCAGGAGCTAAGGAAGCTAAAATGGAGAAAAAAATCACTGGATATACCACCGTTGATAT
ATCCCAATGGCATCGTAAAGAACATTTTGAGGCATTTCAGTCAGTTGCTCAATGTACCTATAACCAGACC
GTTCAGCTGGATATTACGGCCTTTTTAAAGACCGTAAAGAAAAATAAGCACAAGTTTTATCCGGCCTTTA
TTCACATTCTTGCCCGCCTGATGAATGCTCATCCGGAATTCCGTATGGCAATGAAAGACGGTGAGCTGGT
GATATGGGATAGTGTTCACCCTTGTTACACCGTTTTCCATGAGCAAACTGAAACGTTTTCATCGCTCTGG
AGTGAATACCACGACGATTTCCGGCAGTTTCTACACATATATTCGCAAGATGTGGCGTGTTACGGTGAAA
ACCTGGCCTATTTCCCTAAAGGGTTTATTGAGAATATGTTTTTCGTGTCAGCCAATCCCTGGGTGAGTTT
CACCAGTTTTGATTTAAACGTGGCCAATATGGACAACTTCTTCGCCCCCGTTTTCACCATGGGCAAATAT
TATACGCAAGGCGACAAGGTGCTGATGCCGCTGGCGATTCAGGTTCATCATGCCGTTTGTGATGGCTTCC
ATGTCGGCAGAATGCTTAATGAATTACAACAGTACTGCGATGAGTGGCAGGGCGGGGCGTAATTTTTTTA
AGGCAGTTATTGGTGCCCTTAAACGCCTGGTTGCTACGCCTGAATAAGTGATAATAAGCGGATGAATGGC
AGAAATTCGATGATAAGCTGTCAAACATGATGT
[125 nt withheld, positions 1924-2048]
C
[91 nt withheld, positions 2050-2140]
AGGGTGATGGTTCACGTAGTGGGCCAGCGCCCTGATAGACGGTTTTTCGCCCTTTGACGTTGGAGTCCAC
GTTCTTT
[37 nt withheld, positions 2218-2254]
ACCCTATCTCGGTCTATTCTTTTGATTTATAAGGGATTTTGCCGATTTCGGCCTATTGGTTAAAAAATGA
GCTGATTTAACAAAAATTTAACGCGAATTTTAACAAAATATTAACGCTTACAATTTTAACATTGTAGAAA
CGCATGTAAAACGACGGCCAGTGAATTGTAATACGACTCACTATAGGGTGAATTCCGCTTAGGACCTTAG
ATATTGATCTCAA
Features (pLannotate 1.2.2; 11 found; start..end, strand, type, name):
     32..53      +  protein_bind   CAP binding site: CAP binding activates transcription in the presence of cAMP. E. coli catabolite activator protein
     68..98      +  promoter       lac promoter: promoter for the E. coli lac operon
    106..122     +  protein_bind   lac operator: The lac repressor binds to the lac operator to inhibit transcription in E. coli. This inhibition can be relieved by adding lactose or isopropyl-β-D-thiogalactopyranoside (IPTG). lac repressor encoded by lacI
    182..200     -  promoter       SP6 promoter: promoter for bacteriophage SP6 RNA polymerase
    347..935     -  rep_origin     ori: high-copy-number ColE1/pMB1/pBR322/pUC origin of replication
   1050..1152    +  promoter       cat promoter: promoter of the E. coli cat gene encoding chloramphenicol acetyltransferase
   1153..1809    +  CDS            cat: CAT_ECOLX - Experimental evidence at protein level: Swiss-Prot protein existence level 1. This enzyme is an effector of chloramphenicol resistance in bacteria. From Escherichia coli. This protein is used as a marker in many commonly used cloning vectors, such as pACYC184.
   1897..1914    -  promoter       tet promoter (fragment): E. coli promoter for tetracycline efflux protein gene
   1925..2380    +  rep_origin     f1 ori (sequence partly withheld): f1 bacteriophage origin of replication; arrow indicates direction of (+) strand synthesis
   2399..2420    -  CDS            lacZα (fragment): LacZα fragment of β-galactosidase; lacZ fragment
   2423..2441    +  promoter       T7 promoter: promoter for bacteriophage T7 RNA polymerase
