[The description below was written by a language model from this plasmid's Addgene catalogue record and pLannotate feature annotations shown in this document.]
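Description:
pUPD3_FULLPRM_Plac is a small (about 2.5 kb) GoldenBraid2.0 part-domestication plasmid built on the pUPD3 entry backbone and intended for use in Escherichia coli and related enteric bacteria. It is a storage and donor vector for a standardized DNA part rather than a complete expression construct. It replicates from a high-copy ColE1/pUC-type origin and is selected with chloramphenicol through a cat gene driven by its own promoter. The backbone also carries an f1 phage origin, which permits single-stranded DNA production. Flanking T7 and SP6 phage promoters, a residual lacZα fragment and a short tet promoter fragment are remnants of the cloning region and the vector's ancestry, and have no described role in the part's function.

The payload is a roughly 130 bp segment of the E. coli lacZYA regulatory region, inserted by Golden Gate cloning. The annotation shows the expected arrangement of a CAP binding site, the lac promoter and the lac operator. According to the record, the part also includes a ribosome binding site, so it acts as a "full promoter" module that can be joined directly upstream of a coding sequence in a GoldenBraid transcriptional unit assembly. Transcription from this promoter is stimulated by cAMP-bound CAP and blocked when Lac repressor occupies the operator. Lactose or IPTG relieves that repression. The plasmid does not encode LacI, so inducible control depends on repressor supplied by the host chromosome or by another construct, and expression is likely to be leaky or constitutive where repressor is limiting. The part belongs to a characterized toolkit of GoldenBraid2.0 components for building bacterial expression devices.
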