Addgene plasmid #243910: pUPD3_FULLPRM_Plac
Purpose: GoldenBraid2.0 IPTG/Lactose-Inducible promoter, including ribosome binding site. Lacks repressor, LacI.
Depositing lab: Christophe Herman. Depositing organization: Baylor College of Medicine. Publication: GoldenBraid2.0 E. coli: a comprehensive and characterized toolkit for enterics. Cooke MB, Welch KT, Ramirez LD, Wen AX, Marciano DC, Herman C. Synth Biol (Oxf). 2025 Aug 14;10(1):ysaf015. doi: 10.1093/synbio/ysaf015. eCollection 2025. PubMed 40927394.
Backbone
  Vector backbone: pUPD3
  Vector type: Bacterial Expression
Growth in bacteria
  Bacterial resistance: Chloramphenicol, 25 μg/mL
  Growth temperature: 37°C
  Growth strain: DH5alpha
  Copy number: High Copy
Gene/Insert
  Gene/Insert name: PlacZYA without lacI
  Species: Escherichia coli
  Insert size (bp): 130
  Cloning method: Golden Gate
Terms and licenses: Academic/Nonprofit Terms; Industry Terms: Not Available to Industry
How to cite: pUPD3_FULLPRM_Plac was a gift from Christophe Herman (Addgene plasmid # 243910 ; http://n2t.net/addgene:243910 ; RRID:Addgene_243910)
